>Addgene plasmid #89447 | GFP-Rab27B | addgene full sequence | sequence record 176862 | Addgene NGS Result
GATCAAAGGATCTTCTTGAGATCCTTTTTTTCTGCGCGTAATCTGCTGCTTGCAAACAAAAAAACCACCG
CTACCAGCGGTGGTTTGTTTGCCGGATCAAGAGCTACCAACTCTTTTTCCGAAGGTAACTGGCTTCAGCA
GAGCGCAGATACCAAATACTGTTCTTCTAGTGTAGCCGTAGTTAGGCCACCACTTCAAGAACTCTGTAGC
ACCGCCTACATACCTCGCTCTGCTAATCCTGTTACCAGTGGCTGCTGCCAGTGGCGATAAGTCGTGTCTT
ACCGGGTTGGACTCAAGACGATAGTTACCGGATAAGGCGCAGCGGTCGGGCTGAACGGGGGGTTCGTGCA
CACAGCCCAGCTTGGAGCGAACGACCTACACCGAACTGAGATACCTACAGCGTGAGCTATGAGAAAGCGC
CACGCTTCCCGAAGGGAGAAAGGCGGACAGGTATCCGGTAAGCGGCAGGGTCGGAACAGGAGAGCGCACG
AGGGAGCTTCCAGGGGGAAACGCCTGGTATCTTTATAGTCCTGTCGGGTTTCGCCACCTCTGACTTGAGC
GTCGATTTTTGTGATGCTCGTCAGGGGGGCGGAGCCTATGGAAAAACGCCAGCAACGCGGCCTTTTTACG
GTTCCTGGCCTTTTGCTGGCCTTTTGCTCACATGTTCTTTCCTGCGTTATCCCCTGATTCTGTGGATAAC
CGTATTACCGCCATGCATTAGTTATTAATAGTAATCAATTACGGGGTCATTAGTTCATAGCCCATATATG
GAGTTCCGCGTTACATAACTTACGGTAAATGGCCCGCCTGGCTGACCGCCCAACGACCCCCGCCCATTGA
CGTCAATAATGACGTATGTTCCCATAGTAACGCCAATAGGGACTTTCCATTGACGTCAATGGGTGGAGTA
TTTACGGTAAACTGCCCACTTGGCAGTACATCAAGTGTATCATATGCCAAGTACGCCCCCTATTGACGTC
AATGACGGTAAATGGCCCGCCTGGCATTATGCCCAGTACATGACCTTATGGGACTTTCCTACTTGGCAGT
ACATCTACGTATTAGTCATCGCTATTACCATGGTGATGCGGTTTTGGCAGTACATCAATGGGCGTGGATA
GCGGTTTGACTCACGGGGATTTCCAAGTCTCCACCCCATTGACGTCAATGGGAGTTTGTTTTGGCACCAA
AATCAACGGGACTTTCCAAAATGTCGTAACAACTCCGCCCCATTGACGCAAATGGGCGGTAGGCGTGTAC
GGTGGGAGGTCTATATAAGCAGAGCTGGTTTAGTGAACCGTCAGATCCGCTAGCGCTACCGGTCGCCACC
ATGGTGAGCAAGGGCGAGGAGCTGTTCACCGGGGTGGTGCCCATCCTGGTCGAGCTGGACGGCGACGTAA
ACGGCCACAAGTTCAGCGTGTCCGGCGAGGGCGAGGGCGATGCCACCTACGGCAAGCTGACCCTGAAGTT
CATCTGCACCACCGGCAAGCTGCCCGTGCCCTGGCCCACCCTCGTGACCACCCTGACCTACGGCGTGCAG
TGCTTCAGCCGCTACCCCGACCACATGAAGCAGCACGACTTCTTCAAGTCCGCCATGCCCGAAGGCTACG
TCCAGGAGCGCACCATCTTCTTCAAGGACGACGGCAACTACAAGACCCGCGCCGAGGTGAAGTTCGAGGG
CGACACCCTGGTGAACCGCATCGAGCTGAAGGGCATCGACTTCAAGGAGGACGGCAACATCCTGGGGCAC
AAGCTGGAGTACAACTACAACAGCCACAACGTCTATATCATGGCCGACAAGCAGAAGAACGGCATCAAGG
TGAACTTCAAGATCCGCCACAACATCGAGGACGGCAGCGTGCAGCTCGCCGACCACTACCAGCAGAACAC
CCCCATCGGCGACGGCCCCGTGCTGCTGCCCGACAACCACTACCTGAGCACCCAGTCCGCCCTGAGCAAA
GACCCCAACGAGAAGCGCGATCACATGGTCCTGCTGGAGTTCGTGACCGCCGCCGGGATCACTCTCGGCA
TGGACGAGCTGTACAAGTCCGGACTCAGATCTCGAGCTCAAGCTTCGAATTCTGCAGTCGACGGTACCAC
CAAGACCATCACTATGACCGATGGAGACTATGATTATCTGATCAAACTCCTGGCCCTCGGGGATTCAGGG
GTGGGGAAGACAACATTTCTTTATAGATACACAGATAATAAATTCAATCCCAAATTCATCACTACAGTAG
GAATAGACTTTCGGGAAAAACGTGTGGTTTATAATGCACAAGGACCGAATGGATCTTCAGGGAAAGCATT
TAAAGTGCATCTTCAGCTTTGGGACACTGCGGGACAAGAGCGGTTCCGGAGTCTCACCACTGCATTTTTC
AGAGACGCCATGGGCTTCTTATTAATGTTTGACCTCACCAGTCAACAGAGCTTCTTAAATGTCAGAAACT
GGATGAGCCAACTGCAAGCAAATGCTTATTGTGAAAATCCAGATATAGTATTAATTGGCAACAAGGCAGA
CCTACCAGATCAGAGGGAAGTCAATGAACGGCAAGCTCGGGAACTGGCTGACAAATATGGCATACCATAT
TTTGAAACAAGTGCAGCAACTGGACAGAATGTGGAGAAAGCTGTAGAAACCCTTTTGGACTTAATCATGA
AGCGAATGGAACAGTGTGTGGAGAAGACACAAATCCCTGATACTGTCAATGGTGGAAATTCTGGAAACTT
GGATGGGGAAAAGCCACCAGAGAAGAAATGTATCTGCTAGACTCTACATAGAAACTGAACATCAAGAACC
CGGATCCACCGGATCTAGATAACTGATCATAATCAGCCATACCACATTTGTAGAGGTTTTACTTGCTTTA
AAAAACCTCCCACACCTCCCCCTGAACCTGAAACATAAAATGAATGCAATTGTTGTTGTTAACTTGTTTA
TTGCAGCTTATAATGGTTACAAATAAAGCAATAGCATCACAAATTTCACAAATAAAGCATTTTTTTCACT
GCATTCTAGTTGTGGTTTGTCCAAACTCATCAATGTATCTTAACGCGTAAATTGTAAGCGTTAATATTTT
GTTAAAATTCGCGTTAAATTTTTGTTAAATCAGCTCATTTTTTAACCAATAGGCCGAAATCGGCAAAATC
CCTTATAAATCAAAAGAATAGACCGAGATAGGGT
[37 nt withheld, positions 3185-3221]
AAAGAACGTGGACTCCAACGTCAAAGG
[49 nt withheld, positions 3249-3297]
T
[91 nt withheld, positions 3299-3389]
G
[124 nt withheld, positions 3391-3514]
CAGGTGGCACTTTTCGGGGAAATGTGCGCGGAACCCCTATTTGTTTATTTTTCTAAATACATTCAAATAT
GTATCCGCTCATGAGACAATAACCCTGATAAATGCTTCAATAATATTGAAAAAGGAAGAGTCCTGAGGCG
GAAAGAACCAGCTGTGGAATGTGTGTCAGTTAGGGTGTGGAAAGTCCCCAGGCTCCCCAGCAGGCAGAAG
TATGCAAAGCATGCATCTCAATTAGTCAGCAACCAGGTGTGGAAAGTCCCCAGGCTCCCCAGCAGGCAGA
AGTATGCAAAGCATGCATCTCAATTAGTCAGCAACCATAGTCCCGCCCCTAACTCCGCCCATCCCGCCCC
TAACTCCGCCCAGTTCCGCCCATTCTCCGCCCCATGGCTGACTAATTTTTTTTATTTATGCAGAGGCCGA
GGCCGCCTCGGCCTCTGAGCTATTCCAGAAGTAGTGAGGAGGCTTTTTTGGAGGCCTAGGCTTTTGCAAA
GATCGATCAAGAGACAGGATGAGGATCGTTTCGCATGATTGAACAAGATGGATTGCACGCAGGTTCTCCG
GCCGCTTGGGTGGAGAGGCTATTCGGCTATGACTGGGCACAACAGACAATCGGCTGCTCTGATGCCGCCG
TGTTCCGGCTGTCAGCGCAGGGGCGCCCGGTTCTTTTTGTCAAGACCGACCTGTCCGGTGCCCTGAATGA
ACTGCAAGACGAGGCAGCGCGGCTATCGTGGCTGGCCACGACGGGCGTTCCTTGCGCAGCTGTGCTCGAC
GTTGTCACTGAAGCGGGAAGGGACTGGCTGCTATTGGGCGAAGTGCCGGGGCAGGATCTCCTGTCATCTC
ACCTTGCTCCTGCCGAGAAAGTATCCATCATGGCTGATGCAATGCGGCGGCTGCATACGCTTGATCCGGC
TACCTGCCCATTCGACCACCAAGCGAAACATCGCATCGAGCGAGCACGTACTCGGATGGAAGCCGGTCTT
GTCGATCAGGATGATCTGGACGAAGAGCATCAGGGGCTCGCGCCAGCCGAACTGTTCGCCAGGCTCAAGG
CGAGCATGCCCGACGGCGAGGATCTCGTCGTGACCCATGGCGATGCCTGCTTGCCGAATATCATGGTGGA
AAATGGCCGCTTTTCTGGATTCATCGACTGTGGCCGGCTGGGTGTGGCGGACCGCTATCAGGACATAGCG
TTGGCTACCCGTGATATTGCTGAAGAGCTTGGCGGCGAATGGGCTGACCGCTTCCTCGTGCTTTACGGTA
TCGCCGCTCCCGATTCGCAGCGCATCGCCTTCTATCGCCTTCTTGACGAGTTCTTCTGAGCGGGACTCTG
GGGTTCGAAATGACCGACCAAGCGACGCCCAACCTGCCATCACGAGATTTCGATTCCACCGCCGCCTTCT
ATGAAAGGTTGGGCTTCGGAATCGTTTTCCGGGACGCCGGCTGGATGATCCTCCAGCGCGGGGATCTCAT
GCTGGAGTTCTTCGCCCACCCTAGGGGGAGGCTAACTGAAACACGGAAGGAGACAATACCGGAAGGAACC
CGCGCTATGACGGCAATAAAAAGACAGAATAAAACGCACGGTGTTGGGTCGTTTGTTCATAAACGCGGGG
TTCGGTCCCAGGGCTGGCACTCTGTCGATACCCCACCGAGACCCCATTGGGGCCAATACGCCCGCGTTTC
TTCCTTTTCCCCACCCCACCCCCCAAGTTCGGGTGAAGGCCCAGGGCTCGCAGCCAACGTCGGGGCGGCA
GGCCCTGCCATAGCCTCAGGTTACTCATATATACTTTAGATTGATTTAAAACTTCATTTTTAATTTAAAA
GGATCTAGGTGAAGATCCTTTTTGATAATCTCATGACCAAAATCCCTTAACGTGAGTTTTCGTTCCACTG
AGCGTCAGACCCCGTAGAAAA
Features (pLannotate 1.2.2; 15 found; start..end, strand, type, name):
     16..604     +  rep_origin     ori: high-copy-number ColE1/pMB1/pBR322/pUC origin of replication
    779..1082    +  enhancer       CMV enhancer: human cytomegalovirus immediate early enhancer
   1083..1286    +  promoter       CMV promoter: human cytomegalovirus (CMV) immediate early promoter
   1331..2047    +  CDS            EGFP: EGFP is a basic (constitutively fluorescent) green fluorescent protein published in 1996, derived from Aequorea victoria. It is reported to be a rapidly-maturing weak dimer with moderate acid sensitivity.
   2048..2098    +  misc_feature   MCS (fragment): multiple cloning site
   2114..2767    +  CDS            RAB27B: RB27B_HUMAN - Experimental evidence at protein level: Swiss-Prot protein existence level 1. Small GTPase which cycles between active GTP-bound and inactive GDP-bound states. In its active state, binds to a variety of effector proteins to regulate homeostasis of late endocytic pathway, including endosomal positioning, maturation and secretion (PubMed:30771381). Plays a role in NTRK2/TRKB axonal anterograde transport by facilitating the association of NTRK2/TRKB with KLC1 (PubMed:21775604). May be involved in targeting uroplakins to urothelial apical membranes (By similarity). From Homo sapiens
   2824..2908    +  CDS            large T antigen (fragment): large T antigen from SV40 (simian virus 40)
   2931..3052    +  polyA_signal   SV40 poly(A) signal: SV40 polyadenylation signal
   3086..3514    -  rep_origin     f1 ori (sequence partly withheld): f1 bacteriophage origin of replication; arrow indicates direction of (+) strand synthesis
   3541..3645    +  promoter       AmpR promoter: bla
   3647..4004    +  promoter       SV40 promoter: SV40 enhancer and early promoter
   4039..4833    +  CDS            NeoR/KanR: aminoglycoside phosphotransferase from Tn5; aph(3')-II (or nptII); confers resistance to neomycin, kanamycin, and G418 (Geneticin®)
   4854..5006    +  CDS            ble (fragment): BLE_KLEPN - Experimental evidence at protein level: Swiss-Prot protein existence level 1. Binding protein with a strong affinity to the bleomycin family of antibiotics. Binds to CL990; an antimitotic-antibiotic compound. From Klebsiella pneumoniae.
   5065..5112    +  polyA_signal   HSV TK poly(A) signal: herpes simplex virus thymidine kinase polyadenylation signal (Cole and Stacy, 1985)
   5203..5219    -  polyA_signal   bGH poly(A) signal (fragment): bovine growth hormone polyadenylation signal
