[The description below was written by a language model from this plasmid's Addgene catalogue record and pLannotate feature annotations shown in this document.]
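Description:
GFP-Rab27B is a mammalian expression plasmid built on the Clontech pEGFP-C1 backbone, carrying wild-type human RAB27B fused to the C-terminus of EGFP. The roughly 650 bp Rab27B coding sequence was inserted between the KpnI and BamHI sites of the multiple cloning site, both of which are retained. EGFP, a short linker derived from the remaining polylinker, and Rab27B should therefore be translated as a single N-terminally tagged protein. Transcription is driven by the human cytomegalovirus immediate early enhancer and promoter and is terminated by the SV40 polyadenylation signal downstream of the insert. The catalogue gives a total size of about 5,350 bp, while the sequenced record is 5,425 nt, a minor discrepancy.

The plasmid replicates in E. coli at high copy from a ColE1/pUC-type origin and also carries an f1 phage origin. A single Tn5 aminoglycoside phosphotransferase gene (NeoR/KanR) provides selection in both hosts. A bacterial bla-type promoter drives it for kanamycin resistance in bacteria, and the adjacent SV40 enhancer/early promoter, paired with the HSV TK polyadenylation signal, drives it for G418 selection of stably transfected mammalian cells. The short annotated fragments of SV40 large T antigen, ble and the bGH poly(A) signal appear to be backbone remnants or partial matches rather than functional elements.

Rab27B is a small GTPase that cycles between GTP- and GDP-bound states and regulates late endocytic and secretory vesicle trafficking. The construct is intended for expressing fluorescently tagged Rab27B in mammalian cells, which allows its localisation to be visualised and the effects of its overexpression to be studied. The associated publication examined Rab27B in breast cancer growth, invasion and metastasis.
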