Addgene plasmid #89447: GFP-Rab27B
Purpose: Expression of GFP-tagged human Rab27B in mammalian cells
Depositing lab: Wendy Westbroek. Publication: Effect of the secretory small GTPase Rab27B on breast cancer growth, invasion, and metastasis. Hendrix A, Maynard D, Pauwels P, Braems G, Denys H, Van den Broecke R, Lambert J, Van Belle S, Cocquyt V, Gespach C, Bracke M, Seabra MC, Gahl WA, De Wever O, Westbroek W. J Natl Cancer Inst. 2010 Jun 16;102(12):866-80. doi: 10.1093/jnci/djq153. Epub 2010 May 18. PubMed 20484105.
Backbone
  Vector backbone: peGFP-C1
  Backbone manufacturer: Clontech
  Backbone size w/o insert (bp): 4700
  Total vector size (bp): 5350
  Vector type: Mammalian Expression
  Selectable markers: Neomycin (select with G418)
Growth in bacteria
  Bacterial resistance: Kanamycin, 50 μg/mL
  Growth temperature: 37°C
  Growth strain: DH5alpha
  Copy number: High Copy
Gene/Insert
  Gene/Insert name: human Rab27B
  Species: H. sapiens (human)
  Insert size (bp): 650
  Mutation: wild type
  GenBank ID: XM_017025913.1
  Entrez Gene: RAB27B (a.k.a. C25KG)
  Promoter: CMV
  Tag / fusion protein: eGFP (N terminal on backbone)
  Cloning method: Restriction Enzyme; 5′ cloning site KpnI (not destroyed); 3′ cloning site BamHI (not destroyed)
  Sequencing primers: 5′ CATGGTCCTGCTGGAGTTCGTG; 3′ GAAATTTGTGATGCTATTGC
Terms and licenses: Academic/Nonprofit Terms; Industry Terms: Not Available to Industry
How to cite: GFP-Rab27B was a gift from Wendy Westbroek (Addgene plasmid # 89447 ; http://n2t.net/addgene:89447 ; RRID:Addgene_89447)
