>Addgene plasmid #89447 | GFP-Rab27B | depositor partial sequence | sequence record 173279 | peGFP-C1 (MCS) and full-lenght human Rab27B
AATTCTGCAGTCGACGGTACCACCAAGACCATCACTATGACCGATGGAGACTATGATTATCTGATCAAAC
TCCTGGCCCTCGGGGATTCAGGGGTGGGGAAGACAACATTTCTTTATAGATACACAGATAATAAATTCAA
TCCCAAATTCATCACTACAGTAGGAATAGACTTTCGGGAAAAACGTGTGGTTTATAATGCACAAGGACCG
AATGGATCTTCAGGGAAAGCATTTAAAGTGCATCTTCAGCTTTGGGACACTGCGGGACAAGAGCGGTTCC
GGAGTCTCACCACTGCATTTTTCAGAGACGCCATGGGCTTCTTATTAATGTTTGACCTCACCAGTCAACA
GAGCTTCTTAAATGTCAGAAACTGGATGAGCCAACTGCAAGCAAATGCTTATTGTGAAAATCCAGATATA
GTATTAATTGGCAACAAGGCAGACCTACCAGATCAGAGGGAAGTCAATGAACGGCAAGCTCGGGAACTGG
CTGACAAATATGGCATACCATATTTTGAAACAAGTGCAGCAACTGGACAGAATGTGGAGAAAGCTGTAGA
AACCCTTTTGGACTTAATCATGAAGCGAATGGAACAGTGTGTGGAGAAGACACAAATCCCTGATACTGTC
AATGGTGGAAATTCTGGAAACTTGGATGGGGAAAAGCCACCAGAGAAGAAATGTATCTGCTAGACTCTAC
ATAGAAACTGAACATCAAGAACCCGGATCCACCGGATCTAGATAACTGATCA
